>Addgene plasmid #132972 | pME-Kaede | addgene full sequence | sequence record 263459 | Addgene NGS Result
GGAACAGGAGAGCGCACGAGGGAGCTTCCAGGGGGAAACGCCTGGTATCTTTATAGTCCTGTCGGGTTTC
GCCACCTCTGACTTGAGCGTCGATTTTTGTGATGCTCGTCAGGGGGGCGGAGCCTATGGAAAAACGCCAG
CAACGCGGCCTTTTTACGGTTCCTGGCCTTTTGCTGGCCTTTTGCTCACATGTTCTTTCCTGCGTTATCC
CCTGATTCTGTGGATAACCGTATTACCGCCTTTGAGTGAGCTGATACCGCTCGCCGCAGCCGAACGACCG
AGCGCAGCGAGTCAGTGAGCGAGGAAGCGGAAGAGCGCCCAATACGCAAACCGCCTCTCCCCGCGCGTTG
GCCGATTCATTAATGCAGCTGGCACGACAGGTTTCCCGACTGGAAAGCGGGCAGTGAGCGCAACGCAATT
AATACGCGTACCGCTAGCCAGGAAGAGTTTGTAGAAACGCAAAAAGGCCATCCGTCAGGATGGCCTTCTG
CTTAGTTTGATGCCTGGCAGTTTATGGCGGGCGTCCTGCCCGCCACCCTCCGGGCCGTTGCTTCACAACG
TTCAAATCCGCTCCCGGCGGATTTGTCCTACTCAGGAGAGCGTTCACCGACAAACAACAGATAAAACGAA
AGGCCCAGTCTTCCGACTGAGCCTTTCGTTTTATTTGATGCCTGGCAGTTCCCTACTCTCGCGTTAACGC
TAGCATGGATGTTTTCCCAGTCACGACGTTGTAAAACGACGGCCAGTCTTAAGCTCGGGCCCCAAATAAT
GATTTTATTTTGACTGATAGTGACCTGTTCGTTGCAACAAATTGATGAGCAATGCTTTTTTATAATGCCA
ACTTTGTACAAAAAAGCAGGCTCGCTACCGGTCGCCACCATGAGTCTGATTAAACCAGAAATGAAGATCA
AGCTGCTTATGGAAGGCAATGTAAACGGGCACCAGTTTGTTATTGAGGGAGATGGAAAAGGCCATCCTTT
TGAGGGAAAACAGAGTATGGACCTTGTAGTCAAAGAAGGCGCACCTCTCCCTTTTGCCTACGATATCTTG
ACAACAGCATTCCATTATGGTAACAGGGTTTTTGCTAAATACCCAGACCATATACCAGACTACTTCAAGC
AGTCGTTTCCCAAAGGGTTTTCTTGGGAGCGAAGCCTGATGTTCGAGGACGGGGGCGTTTGCATCGCTAC
AAATGACATAACACTGAAAGGAGACACTTTTTTTAACAAAGTTCGATTTGATGGCGTAAACTTTCCCCCA
AATGGTCCTGTTATGCAGAAGAAGACTCTGAAATGGGAGGCATCCACTGAGAAAATGTATTTGCGTGATG
GAGTGTTGACGGGCGATATTACCATGGCTCTGCTGCTTAAAGGAGATGTCCATTACCGATGTGACTTCAG
AACTACTTACAAATCTAGGCAGGAGGGTGTCAAGTTGCCAGGATATCACTTTGTCGATCACTGCATCAGC
ATATTGAGGCATGACAAAGACTACAACGAGGTTAAGCTGTATGAGCATGCTGTTGCCCATTCTGGATTGC
CGGACAACGTCAAGTAAACCCAGCTTTCTTGTACAAAGTTGGCATTATAAGAAAGCATTGCTTATCAATT
TGTTGCAACGAACAGGTCACTATCAGTCAAAATAAAATCATTATTTGCCATCCAGCTGATATCCCCTATA
GTGAGTCGTATTACATGGTCATAGCTGTTTCCTGGCAGCTCTGGCCCGTGTCTCAAAATCTCTGATGTTA
CATTGCACAAGATAAAAATATATCATCATGAACAATAAAACTGTCTGCTTACATAAACAGTAATACAAGG
GGTGTTATGAGCCATATTCAACGGGAAACGTCGAGGCCGCGATTAAATTCCAACATGGATGCTGATTTAT
ATGGGTATAAATGGGCTCGCGATAATGTCGGGCAATCAGGTGCGACAATCTATCGCTTGTATGGGAAGCC
CGATGCGCCAGAGTTGTTTCTGAAACATGGCAAAGGTAGCGTTGCCAATGATGTTACAGATGAGATGGTC
AGACTAAACTGGCTGACGGAATTTATGCCTCTTCCGACCATCAAGCATTTTATCCGTACTCCTGATGATG
CATGGTTACTCACCACTGCGATCCCCGGAAAAACAGCATTCCAGGTATTAGAAGAATATCCTGATTCAGG
TGAAAATATTGTTGATGCGCTGGCAGTGTTCCTGCGCCGGTTGCATTCGATTCCTGTTTGTAATTGTCCT
TTTAACAGCGATCGCGTATTTCGTCTCGCTCAGGCGCAATCACGAATGAATAACGGTTTGGTTGATGCGA
GTGATTTTGATGACGAGCGTAATGGCTGGCCTGTTGAACAAGTCTGGAAAGAAATGCATAAACTTTTGCC
ATTCTCACCGGATTCAGTCGTCACTCATGGTGATTTCTCACTTGATAACCTTATTTTTGACGAGGGGAAA
TTAATAGGTTGTATTGATGTTGGACGAGTCGGAATCGCAGACCGATACCAGGATCTTGCCATCCTATGGA
ACTGCCTCGGTGAGTTTTCTCCTTCATTACAGAAACGGCTTTTTCAAAAATATGGTATTGATAATCCTGA
TATGAATAAATTGCAGTTTCATTTGATGCTCGATGAGTTTTTCTAATCAGAATTGGTTAATTGGTTGTAA
CACTGGCAGAGCATTACGCTGACTTGACGGGACGGCGCAAGCTCATGACCAAAATCCCTTAACGTGAGTT
ACGCGTCGTTCCACTGAGCGTCAGACCCCGTAGAAAAGATCAAAGGATCTTCTTGAGATCCTTTTTTTCT
GCGCGTAATCTGCTGCTTGCAAACAAAAAAACCACCGCTACCAGCGGTGGTTTGTTTGCCGGATCAAGAG
CTACCAACTCTTTTTCCGAAGGTAACTGGCTTCAGCAGAGCGCAGATACCAAATACTGTTCTTCTAGTGT
AGCCGTAGTTAGGCCACCACTTCAAGAACTCTGTAGCACCGCCTACATACCTCGCTCTGCTAATCCTGTT
ACCAGTGGCTGCTGCCAGTGGCGATAAGTCGTGTCTTACCGGGTTGGACTCAAGACGATAGTTACCGGAT
AAGGCGCAGCGGTCGGGCTGAACGGGGGGTTCGTGCACACAGCCCAGCTTGGAGCGAACGACCTACACCG
AACTGAGATACCTACAGCGTGAGCTATGAGAAAGCGCCACGCTTCCCGAAGGGAGAAAGGCGGACAGGTA
TCCGGTAAGCGGCAGGGTC
Features (pLannotate 1.2.2; 10 found; start..end, strand, type, name):
    315..407     +  CDS            lacI (fragment): lac repressor; lacI; The lac repressor binds to the lac operator to inhibit transcription in E. coli. This inhibition can be relieved by adding lactose or isopropyl-β-D-thiogalactopyranoside (IPTG).
    462..489     -  terminator     rrnB T2 terminator: transcription terminator T2 from the E. coli rrnB gene
    621..664     +  terminator     rrnB T1 terminator: Escherichia coli rrnB; transcription terminator T1 from the E. coli rrnB gene
    711..747     -  CDS            lacZα (fragment): LacZα fragment of β-galactosidase; lacZ fragment
    763..862     +  protein_bind   attL1: mutant version of attL; recombination site for the Gateway® LR reaction LR Clonase™
    880..1554    +  CDS            Kaede: Kaede is a photoconvertible green/yellow fluorescent protein published in 2002, derived from Trachyphyllia geoffroyi. It has moderate acid sensitivity.
   1558..1657    -  protein_bind   attL2: mutant version of attL; recombination site for the Gateway® LR reaction LR Clonase™
   1675..1693    -  promoter       T7 promoter: promoter for bacteriophage T7 RNA polymerase
   1827..2636    +  CDS            KanR: aminoglycoside phosphotransferase; aph(3')-Ia; confers resistance to kanamycin in bacteria or G418 (Geneticin®) in eukaryotes
   2783..132     +  rep_origin     ori (across the origin): high-copy-number ColE1/pMB1/pBR322/pUC origin of replication
