[The description below was written by a language model from this plasmid's Addgene catalogue record and pLannotate feature annotations shown in this document.]
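Description:
pME-Kaede is a Gateway middle-entry clone built on the pDONR221 backbone, carrying the full-length coding sequence of the photoconvertible fluorescent protein Kaede from the stony coral Trachyphyllia geoffroyi, with its stop codon retained. It is a bacterial cloning intermediate rather than an expression vector. Propagation in E. coli relies on a high-copy ColE1/pUC-type origin, and selection is by kanamycin through the aminoglycoside phosphotransferase (KanR) gene.

The Kaede open reading frame (about 0.68 kb) sits between attL1 and attL2 sites, the recombination sites used by LR Clonase to move an insert into an attR-containing destination vector. No eukaryotic promoter or polyadenylation signal is annotated, so these elements must come from the other components of the final recombined construct. Because the stop codon is present, Kaede is suited to being expressed on its own or as the C-terminal partner of a fusion, not as an N-terminal tag. The rrnB T1 and T2 terminators upstream of attL1 insulate the insert from read-through transcription from the backbone. A T7 promoter lies just beyond attL2, oriented toward the insert. The short lacI and lacZα fragments appear to be backbone remnants with no evident function.

Kaede fluoresces green and converts irreversibly to red on exposure to UV or violet light, which allows optical marking and tracking of selected cells. The associated publication concerns the zebrafish lymphatic system, suggesting use in building transgenes for that work, although the record does not state the promoter or destination vector used. The sequenced record is 3,239 nt, shorter than the 3,979 bp total size listed in the catalogue.
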