Addgene plasmid #132972: pME-Kaede
Purpose: full-length of photoconvertible kaede with stop codon in pmE Gateway vector
Depositing lab: Nathan Lawson. Publication: Valves Are a Conserved Feature of the Zebrafish Lymphatic System. Shin M, Nozaki T, Idrizi F, Isogai S, Ogasawara K, Ishida K, Yuge S, Roscoe B, Wolfe SA, Fukuhara S, Mochizuki N, Deguchi T, Lawson ND. Dev Cell. 2019 Nov 4;51(3):374-386.e5. doi: 10.1016/j.devcel.2019.08.019. Epub 2019 Sep 26. PubMed 31564611.
Backbone
  Vector backbone: pDONR221
  Backbone size w/o insert (bp): 2515
  Total vector size (bp): 3979
  Vector type: Gateway vector
Growth in bacteria
  Bacterial resistance: Kanamycin, 50 μg/mL
  Growth temperature: 37°C
  Growth strain: DH5alpha
  Copy number: High Copy
Gene/Insert
  Gene/Insert name: Kaede
  Species: Trachyphyllia geoffroyi
  Insert size (bp): 678
  Cloning method: Gateway Cloning
  Sequencing primers: 5′ M13F; 3′ M13R-pUCC
Terms and licenses: Academic/Nonprofit Terms; Industry Terms: Not Available to Industry
How to cite: pME-Kaede was a gift from Nathan Lawson (Addgene plasmid # 132972 ; http://n2t.net/addgene:132972 ; RRID:Addgene_132972)
